>Addgene plasmid #59936 | pRB1017 | depositor full sequence | sequence record 95095 | pRB1017 sequence 2507 bps
CCCGTGTAAAACGACGGCCAGTTTATCTAGTCAGCTTGATTCTAGCTGATCGTGGACCGGAAGGTGAGCC
AGTGAGTTGATTGCAGTCCAGTTACGCTGGAGTCTGAGGCTCGTCCTGAATGATATGCGACCGCCGGAGG
GTTGCGTTTGAGACGGGCGACAGATCCAGTCGCGCTGCTCTCGTCGATCCAAGCTTCAAAAAAAACTAGC
AATAAAGGAATAAAAAACTGTACACCTTAAAGGCGCACACTCTGTTTTGCAAATTTTATTTTTAGTTGTG
AATTTTCTGCTGAGACTTGAAAATAGCAACTTTAGTACTACTATAATTTGTCAACCTTTTCAAAAAAAGC
ATGCAATTTTTGAGAAACTCTTATAAAAGCTATTATTAAAAAAACACCTTTTTTCCAAAATTATTCCACA
AAAAATATGTTATGAAATGCCTACACCCTCTCACACACACTCTTTATACTACTCTGTCAAACTCACGAGA
TGTCTGCCGCCTCTTGTGTTGCCCCTATATAAACACCTCCTATTGCGAGATGTCTTGGAGACCGGTAACC
ATGGCTCGAGAAACCGGTACTCGGTCTCTGTTTTAGAGCTAGAAATAGCAAGTTAAAATAAGGCTAGTCC
GTTATCAACTTGAAAAAGTGGCACCGAGTCGGTGCTTTTTGTGAAATTTGCTAGCGGTGCGAGCGGATCG
AGCAGTGTCGATCACTACTGGACCGCGAGCTGTGCTGCGACCCGTGATCTTACGGCATTATACGTATGAT
CGGTCCACGATCAGCTAGATTATCTAGTCAGCTTGATGTCATAGCTGTTTCCTGAGGCTCAATACTGACC
ATTTAAATCATACCTGACCTCCATAGCAGAAAGTCAAAAGCCTCCGACCGGAGGCTTTTGACTTGATCGG
CACGTAAGAGGTTCCAACTTTCACCATAATGAAATAAGATCACTACCGGGCGTATTTTTTGAGTTATCGA
GATTTTCAGGAGCTAAGGAAGCTAAAATGAGCCATATTCAACGGGAAACGTCTTGCTTGAAGCCGCGATT
AAATTCCAACATGGATGCTGATTTATATGGGTATAAATGGGCTCGCGATAATGTCGGGCAATCAGGTGCG
ACAATCTATCGATTGTATGGGAAGCCCGATGCGCCAGAGTTGTTTCTGAAACATGGCAAAGGTAGCGTTG
CCAATGATGTTACAGATGAGATGGTCAGGCTAAACTGGCTGACGGAATTTATGCCTCTTCCGACCATCAA
GCATTTTATCCGTACTCCTGATGATGCATGGTTACTCACCACTGCGATCCCAGGGAAAACAGCATTCCAG
GTATTAGAAGAATATCCTGATTCAGGTGAAAATATTGTTGATGCGCTGGCAGTGTTCCTGCGCCGGTTGC
ATTCGATTCCTGTTTGTAATTGTCCTTTTAACGGCGATCGCGTATTTCGTCTCGCTCAGGCGCAATCACG
AATGAATAACGGTTTGGTTGGTGCGAGTGATTTTGATGACGAGCGTAATGGCTGGCCTGTTGAACAAGTC
TGGAAAGAAATGCATAAACTCTTGCCATTCTCACCGGATTCAGTCGTCACTCATGGTGATTTCTCACTTG
ATAACCTTATTTTTGACGAGGGGAAATTAATAGGTTGTATTGATGTTGGACGAGTCGGAATCGCAGACCG
ATACCAGGATCTTGCCATCCTATGGAACTGCCTCGGTGAGTTTTCTCCTTCATTACAGAAACGGCTTTTT
CAAAAATATGGTATTGATAATCCTGATATGAATAAATTGCAGTTTCACTTGATGCTCGATGAGTTTTTCT
AATGAGGACCTAAATGTAATCACCTGGCTCACCTTCGGGTGGGCCTTTCTGCGTTGCTGGCGTTTTTCCA
TAGGCTCCGCCCCCCTGACGAGCATCACAAAAATCGATGCTCAAGTCAGAGGTGGCGAAACCCGACAGGA
CTATAAAGATACCAGGCGTTTCCCCCTGGAAGCTCCCTCGTGCGCTCTCCTGTTCCGACCCTGCCGCTTA
CCGGATACCTGTCCGCCTTTCTCCCTTCGGGAAGCGTGGCGCTTTCTCATAGCTCACGCTGTAGGTATCT
CAGTTCGGTGTAGGTCGTTCGCTCCAAGCTGGGCTGTGTGCACGAACCCCCCGTTCAGCCCGACCGCTGC
GCCTTATCCGGTAACTATCGTCTTGAGTCCAACCCGGTAAGACACGACTTATCGCCACTGGCAGCAGCCA
CTGGTAACAGGATTAGCAGAGCGAGGTATGTAGGCGGTGCTACAGAGTTCTTGAAGTGGTGGCCTAACTA
CGGCTACACTAGAAGAACAGTATTTGGTATCTGCGCTCTGCTGAAGCCAGTTACCTCGGAAAAAGAGTTG
GTAGCTCTTGATCCGGCAAACAAACCACCGCTGGTAGCGGTGGTTTTTTTGTTTGCAAGCAGCAGATTAC
GCGCAGAAAAAAAGGATCTCAAGAAGATCCTTTGATTTTCTACCGAAGAAAGGCCCA
Features (pLannotate 1.2.2; 9 found; start..end, strand, type, name):
      5..22      -  CDS            lacZα (fragment): LacZα fragment of β-galactosidase; lacZ fragment
    197..546     +  promoter       CeU6 promoter: promoter for the C. elegans R07E5.16 U6 snRNA gene (Dickinson et al., 2013)
    590..665     +  misc_RNA       gRNA scaffold: guide RNA scaffold for the Streptococcus pyogenes CRISPR/Cas9 system
    872..903     +  terminator     tonB terminator: bidirectional E. coli tonB-P14 transcription terminator
    904..1006    +  promoter       cat promoter: promoter of the E. coli cat gene encoding chloramphenicol acetyltransferase
   1007..1822    +  CDS            KanR: aminoglycoside phosphotransferase; aph(3')-Ia; confers resistance to kanamycin in bacteria or G418 (Geneticin®) in eukaryotes
   1846..1873    +  terminator     T7Te terminator: phage T7 early transcription terminator
   1885..2472    -  rep_origin     ori: high-copy-number ColE1/pMB1/pBR322/pUC origin of replication
   2494..6       -  terminator     T3Te terminator (fragment) (across the origin): phage T3 early transcription terminator
