[The description below was written by a language model from this plasmid's Addgene catalogue record and pLannotate feature annotations shown in this document.]
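Description:
pRB1017 is a compact (about 2.5 kb) empty backbone for cloning and expressing single guide RNAs in Caenorhabditis elegans, catalogued as a worm expression and CRISPR vector. It is maintained in E. coli as a high-copy plasmid through a ColE1/pUC-type origin of replication and is selected with kanamycin. The resistance gene, an aph(3')-Ia aminoglycoside phosphotransferase, is driven by the cat promoter. It is flanked by bacterial transcription terminators (tonB upstream, T7 early downstream), and a partial T3 early terminator lies beyond the origin. These elements likely insulate the marker and origin from read-through transcription. A very short remnant of lacZα is also annotated, but it is only a fragment and should not be taken as a functional screening marker.

The functional cassette consists of the C. elegans U6 snRNA promoter (from the R07E5.16 gene), followed after a short gap by the Streptococcus pyogenes Cas9 guide RNA scaffold. U6 promoters recruit RNA polymerase III, which suits the production of small, uncapped, non-polyadenylated transcripts such as guide RNAs. The unannotated interval between promoter and scaffold is presumably where a user-defined targeting sequence is inserted. The record gives the cloning method as restriction enzyme-based but does not name the enzymes or sites. No Cas9 coding sequence is annotated, so the nuclease has to be supplied separately. According to the associated publication, the vector was developed for recovering custom genome modifications in C. elegans with CRISPR/Cas9 without a selectable marker.
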