Addgene plasmid #59936: pRB1017
Purpose: (Empty Backbone) empty vector for gRNA cloning
Depositing lab: Andrew Fire. Depositing organization: Stanford University. Publication: Efficient Marker-Free Recovery of Custom Genetic Modifications with CRISPR/Cas9 in Caenorhabditis elegans. Arribere JA, Bell RT, Fu BX, Artiles KL, Hartman PS, Fire AZ. Genetics. 2014 Aug 26. pii: genetics.114.169730. 10.1534/genetics.114.169730 PubMed 25161212.
Backbone
  Vector backbone: pRB1017
  Vector type: Worm Expression, CRISPR
  Promoter: U6
Growth in bacteria
  Bacterial resistance: Kanamycin, 50 μg/mL
  Growth temperature: 37°C
  Growth strain: Top10
  Copy number: High Copy
Gene/Insert
  Cloning method: Restriction Enzyme
Terms and licenses: Academic/Nonprofit Terms; Industry Terms: Not Available to Industry
How to cite: pRB1017 was a gift from Andrew Fire (Addgene plasmid # 59936 ; http://n2t.net/addgene:59936 ; RRID:Addgene_59936)
