>Addgene plasmid #59936 | pRB1017 | addgene partial sequence | sequence record 96957 | pBR322ori-3 5'-tttgtttgcaagcagcagat-3'
CCTTTGATTTTCTACCGAAGAAAGGCCCACCCGTGTAAAACGACGGCCAGTTTATCTAGTCAGCTTGATT
CTAGCTGATCGTGGACCGGAAGGTGAGCCAGTGAGTTGATTGCAGTCCAGTTACGCTGGAGTCTGAGGCT
CGTCCTGAATGATATGCGACCGCCGGAGGGTTGCGTTTGAGACGGGCGACAGATCCAGTCGCGCTGCTCT
CGTCGATCCAAGCTTCAAAAAAAACTAGCAATAAAGGAATAAAAAACTGTACACCTTAAAGGCGCACACT
CTGTTTTGCAAATTTTATTTTTAGTTGTGAATTTTCTGCTGAGACTTGAAAATAGCAACTTTAGTACTAC
TATAATTTGTCAACCTTTTCAAAAAAAGCATGCAATTTTTGAGAAACTCTTATAAAAGCTATTATTAAAA
AAACACCTTTTTTCCAAAATTATTCCACAAAAAATATGTTATGAAATGCCTACACCCTCTCACACACACT
CTTTATACTACTCTGTCAAACTCACGAGATGTCTGCCGCCTCTTGTGTTGCCCCTATATAAACACCTCCT
ATTGCGAGATGTCTTGGAGACCGGTAACCATGGCTCGAGAAACCGGTACTCGGTCTCTGTTTTAGAGCTA
GAAATAGCAAGTTAAAATAAGGCTAGTCCGTTATCAACTTGAAAAAGTGGCACCGAGTCGGTGCTTTTTG
TGAAATTTGCTAGCGGTGCGAGCGGATCGAGCAGTGTCGATCACTACTGGACCGCGAGCTGTGCTGCGAC
CCGTGATCTTACGGCATTATACGTATGATCGGTCCACGATCAGCTAGATTATCTAGTCAGCTTGATGTCA
TAGCTGTTTCCTGAGGCTCAATACTGACCATTT
