>Addgene plasmid #59936 | pRB1017 | addgene partial sequence | sequence record 96958 | Kan-R 5'-ATCGCGAGCCCATTTATACC-3'
GCAAGACGTTTCCCGTTGAATATGGCTCATTTTAGCTTCCTTAGCTCCTGAAAATCTCGATAACTCAAAA
AATACGCCCGGTAGTGATCTTATTTCATTATGGTGAAAGTTGGAACCTCTTACGTGCCGATCAAGTCAAA
AGCCTCCGGTCGGAGGCTTTTGACTTTCTGCTATGGAGGTCAGGTATGATTTAAATGGTCAGTATTGAGC
CTCAGGAAACAGCTATGACATCAAGCTGACTAGATAATCTAGCTGATCGTGGACCGATCATACGTATAAT
GCCGTAAGATCACGGGTCGCAGCACAGCTCGCGGTCCAGTAGTGATCGACACTGCTCGATCCGCTCGCAC
CGCTAGCAAATTTCACAAAAAGCACCGACTCGGTGCCACTTTTTCAAGTTGATAACGGACTAGCCTTATT
TTAACTTGCTATTTCTAGCTCTAAAACAGAGACCGAGTACCGGTTTCTCGAGCCATGGTTACCGGTCTCC
AAGACATCTCGCAATAGGAGGTGTTTATATAGGGGCAACACAAGAGGCGGCAGACATCTCGTGAGTTTGA
CAGAGTAGTATAAAGAGTGTGTGTGAGAGGGTGTAGGCATTTCATAACATATTTTTTGTGGAATAATTTT
GGAAAAAAGGTGTTTTTTTAATAATAGCTTTTATAAGAGTTTCTCAAAAATTGCATGCTTTTTTTGAAAA
GGTTGACAAATTATAGTAGTACTAAAGTTGCTATTTTCAAGTCTCAGCAG
